Addgene plasmid #143169: TFORF1945
Purpose: Lentiviral vector for overexpressing transcription factor ORFs with unique 24-bp barcodes. Barcodes facilitate identification of transcription factors in pooled screens.
Depositing lab: Feng Zhang. Depositing organization: Broad Institute. Publication: A transcription factor atlas of directed differentiation. Joung J, Ma S, Tay T, Geiger-Schuller KR, Kirchgatterer PC, Verdine VK, Guo B, Arias-Garcia MA, Allen WE, Singh A, Kuksenko O, Abudayyeh OO, Gootenberg JS, Fu Z, Macrae RK, Buenrostro JD, Regev A, Zhang F. Cell. 2023 Jan 5;186(1):209-229.e26. doi: 10.1016/j.cell.2022.11.026. PubMed 36608654.
Backbone
  Vector backbone: pLX_TRC317
  Backbone manufacturer: Broad Institute Genetic Perturbation Platform
  Backbone size w/o insert (bp): 8264
  Vector type: Mammalian Expression, Lentiviral
  Selectable markers: Puromycin
Growth in bacteria
  Bacterial resistance: Ampicillin, 100 μg/mL
  Growth temperature: 37°C
  Growth strain: NEB Stable
  Copy number: High Copy
Gene/Insert
  Gene/Insert name: MIER1
  Species: H. sapiens (human)
  Insert size (bp): 1640
  Entrez Gene: MIER1 (a.k.a. ER1, MI-ER1, hMI-ER1, KIAA1610, MGC131940, MGC150640, MGC150641, RP5-944N15.1, DKFZp781G0451)
  Promoter: EF1a
  Cloning method: Unknown
  Sequencing primers: 5′ GGGTGGAGACTGAAGTTAGGCCAG; 3′ CACATAGCGTAAAAGGAGCAACATAG
Terms and licenses: Academic/Nonprofit Terms; Industry Terms: Not Available to Industry
Depositor comments: NM_001077701,ENST00000355356 . The transcription factor ORF portion of this plasmid was synthesized by Genewiz. Please test multiple small colonies in case of plasmid recombination. To make this collection available in a timely manner, a portion of this collection was not fully sequenced by Addgene. If an Addgene verified full plasmid sequence is not available, please contact us prior to placing an order to request the full sequence.
How to cite: TFORF1945 was a gift from Feng Zhang (Addgene plasmid # 143169 ; http://n2t.net/addgene:143169 ; RRID:Addgene_143169)
