[The description below was written by a language model from this plasmid's Addgene catalogue record and pLannotate feature annotations shown in this document.]
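Description:
TFORF1945 is a lentiviral mammalian expression plasmid built on the pLX_TRC317 backbone, carrying the human MIER1 open reading frame as one member of a barcoded transcription factor ORF collection. It is propagated in E. coli through a high-copy ColE1/pUC-type origin with ampicillin resistance (β-lactamase). An f1 origin and remnants of a lac/lacZα cloning region flanked by T7 and T3 promoters are also present in the bacterial portion. The depositor notes that the plasmid can recombine during propagation, as is common for LTR-containing vectors.

The viral portion has a third-generation, self-inactivating layout. An RSV promoter drives a truncated HIV-1 5' LTR, followed by the Ψ packaging signal with a gag fragment, the Rev response element, a cPPT/CTS, and a ΔU3 3' LTR followed by an SV40 polyadenylation signal. Within this unit, an SV40 promoter/origin segment sits upstream of the puromycin N-acetyltransferase gene, allowing selection of transduced cells. Downstream of it, the EF-1α promoter drives the MIER1 coding sequence. MIER1 is annotated as a transcriptional repressor thought to act by recruiting the histone deacetylase HDAC1. A WPRE after the ORF enhances transcript expression.

According to the record, each construct in the collection carries a unique 24-bp barcode that identifies its transcription factor in pooled overexpression screens. The barcode is not annotated as a separate feature in the table. A short U6 promoter fragment was detected between the ORF and the WPRE, and its role is not stated. The ORF was produced by gene synthesis and corresponds to a specific MIER1 transcript isoform cited by the depositor.
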