Features (pLannotate 1.2.2; 31 found; start..end, strand, type, name):
      5..231     +  promoter       RSV promoter: Rous sarcoma virus enhancer/promoter
    232..412     +  LTR            5' LTR (truncated): truncated 5' long terminal repeat (LTR) from HIV-1
    459..584     +  misc_feature   HIV-1 Ψ: packaging signal of human immunodeficiency virus type 1
    568..931     +  CDS            HIV-1 gag (fragment): gag protein from human immunodeficiency virus 1; gag
   1077..1310    +  misc_feature   RRE: The Rev response element (RRE) of HIV-1 allows for Rev-dependent mRNA export from the nucleus to the cytoplasm.
   1687..1713    +  CDS            Rev (fragment): human immunodeficiency virus 1 (HIV-1) Rev protein; rev; enhances nuclear export of unspliced and incompletely spliced viral mRNAs
   1720..1743    +  promoter       SV40 promoter (fragment): SV40 early promoter
   1744..1815    +  promoter       SV40 promoter (fragment): SV40 enhancer and early promoter
   1839..1974    +  rep_origin     SV40 ori: SV40 origin of replication
   2020..2616    +  CDS            PuroR (fragment): puromycin N-acetyltransferase; pac from Streptomyces; confers resistance to puromycin
   2665..2782    +  misc_feature   cPPT/CTS: central polypurine tract and central termination sequence of HIV-1
   2847..2913    +  CDS            small t antigen (fragment): SV40 (simian virus 40) small t antigen
   2920..4098    +  promoter       EF-1α promoter: strong constitutive promoter for human elongation factor EF-1α
   4115..5650    +  CDS            MIER1: MIER1_HUMAN - Also known as KIAA1610. Experimental evidence at protein level: Swiss-Prot protein existence level 1. Transcriptional repressor regulating the expression of a number of genes including SP1 target genes. Probably functions through recruitment of HDAC1 a histone deacetylase involved in chromatin silencing. From Homo sapiens (Human).
   5666..5719    +  promoter       U6 promoter (fragment): RNA polymerase III promoter for human U6 snRNA
   5761..6349    +  misc_feature   WPRE: woodchuck hepatitis virus posttranscriptional regulatory element
   6400..6419    +  misc_feature   cPPT/CTS (fragment): central polypurine tract and central termination sequence of HIV-1
   6421..6654    +  LTR            3' LTR (ΔU3): self-inactivating 3' long terminal repeat (LTR) from HIV-1
   6732..6853    +  polyA_signal   SV40 poly(A) signal: SV40 polyadenylation signal
   6893..7028    +  rep_origin     SV40 ori: SV40 origin of replication
   7049..7067    -  promoter       T7 promoter: promoter for bacteriophage T7 RNA polymerase
   7075..7230    +  CDS            lacZα (fragment): LacZα fragment of β-galactosidase; lacZ fragment
   7235..7663    +  rep_origin     f1 ori (sequence partly withheld): f1 bacteriophage origin of replication; arrow indicates direction of (+) strand synthesis
   7716..7820    +  promoter       AmpR promoter: bla
   7821..8681    +  CDS            AmpR: β-lactamase; bla; confers resistance to ampicillin, carbenicillin, and related antibiotics
   8852..9440    +  rep_origin     ori: high-copy-number ColE1/pMB1/pBR322/pUC origin of replication
   9623..9715    +  CDS            lacI (fragment): lac repressor; lacI; The lac repressor binds to the lac operator to inhibit transcription in E. coli. This inhibition can be relieved by adding lactose or isopropyl-β-D-thiogalactopyranoside (IPTG).
   9728..9749    +  protein_bind   CAP binding site: CAP binding activates transcription in the presence of cAMP. E. coli catabolite activator protein
   9764..9794    +  promoter       lac promoter: promoter for the E. coli lac operon
   9802..9818    +  protein_bind   lac operator: The lac repressor binds to the lac operator to inhibit transcription in E. coli. This inhibition can be relieved by adding lactose or isopropyl-β-D-thiogalactopyranoside (IPTG). lac repressor encoded by lacI
   9863..9881    +  promoter       T3 promoter: promoter for bacteriophage T3 RNA polymerase
>Addgene plasmid #143169 | TFORF1945 | addgene full sequence | sequence record 397854 | Addgene NGS Result
TTAATGTAGTCTTATGCAATACTCTTGTAGTCTTGCAACATGGTAACGATGAGTTAGCAACATGCCTTAC
AAGGAGAGAAAAAGCACCGTGCATGCCGATTGGTGGAAGTAAGGTGGTACGATCGTGCCTTATTAGGAAG
GCAACAGACGGGTCTGACATGGATTGGACGAACCACTGAATTGCCGCATTGCAGAGATATTGTATTTAAG
TGCCTAGCTCGATACATAAACGGGTCTCTCTGGTTAGACCAGATCTGAGCCTGGGAGCTCTCTGGCTAAC
TAGGGAACCCACTGCTTAAGCCTCAATAAAGCTTGCCTTGAGTGCTTCAAGTAGTGTGTGCCCGTCTGTT
GTGTGACTCTGGTAACTAGAGATCCCTCAGACCCTTTTAGTCAGTGTGGAAAATCTCTAGCAGTGGCGCC
CGAACAGGGACTTGAAAGCGAAAGGGAAACCAGAGGAGCTCTCTCGACGCAGGACTCGGCTTGCTGAAGC
GCGCACGGCAAGAGGCGAGGGGCGGCGACTGGTGAGTACGCCAAAAATTTTGACTAGCGGAGGCTAGAAG
GAGAGAGATGGGTGCGAGAGCGTCAGTATTAAGCGGGGGAGAATTAGATCGCGATGGGAAAAAATTCGGT
TAAGGCCAGGGGGAAAGAAAAAATATAAATTAAAACATATAGTATGGGCAAGCAGGGAGCTAGAACGATT
CGCAGTTAATCCTGGCCTGTTAGAAACATCAGAAGGCTGTAGACAAATACTGGGACAGCTACAACCATCC
CTTCAGACAGGATCAGAAGAACTTAGATCATTATATAATACAGTAGCAACCCTCTATTGTGTGCATCAAA
GGATAGAGATAAAAGACACCAAGGAAGCTTTAGACAAGATAGAGGAAGAGCAAAACAAAAGTAAGACCAC
CGCACAGCAAGCGGCCGCTGATCTTCAGACCTGGAGGAGGAGATATGAGGGACAATTGGAGAAGTGAATT
ATATAAATATAAAGTAGTAAAAATTGAACCATTAGGAGTAGCACCCACCAAGGCAAAGAGAAGAGTGGTG
CAGAGAGAAAAAAGAGCAGTGGGAATAGGAGCTTTGTTCCTTGGGTTCTTGGGAGCAGCAGGAAGCACTA
TGGGCGCAGCGTCAATGACGCTGACGGTACAGGCCAGACAATTATTGTCTGGTATAGTGCAGCAGCAGAA
CAATTTGCTGAGGGCTATTGAGGCGCAACAGCATCTGTTGCAACTCACAGTCTGGGGCATCAAGCAGCTC
CAGGCAAGAATCCTGGCTGTGGAAAGATACCTAAAGGATCAACAGCTCCTGGGGATTTGGGGTTGCTCTG
GAAAACTCATTTGCACCACTGCTGTGCCTTGGAATGCTAGTTGGAGTAATAAATCTCTGGAACAGATTTG
GAATCACACGACCTGGATGGAGTGGGACAGAGAAATTAACAATTACACAAGCTTAATACACTCCTTAATT
GAAGAATCGCAAAACCAGCAAGAAAAGAATGAACAAGAATTATTGGAATTAGATAAATGGGCAAGTTTGT
GGAATTGGTTTAACATAACAAATTGGCTGTGGTATATAAAATTATTCATAATGATAGTAGGAGGCTTGGT
AGGTTTAAGAATAGTTTTTGCTGTACTTTCTATAGTGAATAGAGTTAGGCAGGGATATTCACCATTATCG
TTTCAGACCCACCTCCCAACCCCGAGGGGACCCATGCATTGCATCTCAATTAGTCAGCAACCAGGTGTGG
AAAGTCCCCAGGCTCCCCAGCAGGCAGAAGTATGCAAAGCATGCGTCTCAATTAGTCAGCAACCATAGTC
CCGCCCCTAACTCCGCCCATCCCGCCCCTAACTCCGCCCAGTTCCGCCCATTCTCCGCCCCATGGCTGAC
TAATTTTTTTTATTTATGCAGAGGCCGAGGCCGCCTCGGCCTCTGAGCTATTCCAGAAGTAGTGAGGAGG
CTTTTTTGGAGGCCTAGGCTTTTGCAAAAAGCTTTCTAGAGGTACCACCGGAGCTTACCATGACCGAGTA
CAAGCCCACGGTGCGCCTCGCCACCCGCGACGACGTCCCCAGGGCCGTACGCACCCTCGCCGCCGCGTTC
GCCGACTACCCCGCCACGCGCCACACCGTCGATCCGGACCGCCACATCGAGCGGGTCACCGAGCTGCAAG
AACTCTTCCTCACGCGCGTCGGGCTCGACATCGGCAAGGTGTGGGTCGCGGACGACGGCGCCGCCGTGGC
GGTCTGGACCACGCCGGAGAGCGTCGAAGCGGGGGCGGTGTTCGCCGAGATCGGCCCGCGCATGGCCGAG
TTGAGCGGTTCCCGGCTGGCCGCGCAGCAACAGATGGAAGGCCTCCTGGCGCCGCACCGGCCCAAGGAGC
CCGCGTGGTTCCTGGCCACCGTCGGCGTCTCGCCCGACCACCAGGGCAAGGGTCTGGGCAGCGCCGTCGT
GCTCCCCGGAGTGGAGGCGGCCGAGCGCGCCGGGGTGCCCGCCTTCCTGGAGACCTCCGCGCCCCGCAAC
CTCCCCTTCTACGAGCGGCTCGGCTTCACCGTCACCGCCGACGTCGAGGTGCCCGAAGGACCGCGCACCT
GGTGCATGACCCGCAAGCCCGGTGCCAGTTAACGAATTCTAGATCTTGAGACAAATGGCAGTATTCATCC
ACAATTTTAAAAGAAAAGGGGGGATTGGGGGGTACAGTGCAGGGGAAAGAATAGTAGACATAATAGCAAC
AGACATACAAACTAAAGAATTACAAAAACAAATTACAAAAATTCAAAATTTTCGGGTTTATTACAGGGAC
AGCAGAGATCCACTTTGGCGCCGGCTCGAGGCCTGCAGGTGCAAAGATGGATAAAGTTTTAAACAGAGAG
GAATCTTTGCAGCTAATGGACCTTCTAGGTCTTGAAAGGAGTGGGAATTGGCTCCGGTGCCCGTCAGTGG
GCAGAGCGCACATCGCCCACAGTCCCCGAGAAGTTGGGGGGAGGGGTCGGCAATTGAACCGGTGCCTAGA
GAAGGTGGCGCGGGGTAAACTGGGAAAGTGATGTCGTGTACTGGCTCCGCCTTTTTCCCGAGGGTGGGGG
AGAACCGTATATAAGTGCAGTAGTCGCCGTGAACGTTCTTTTTCGCAACGGGTTTGCCGCCAGAACACAG
GTAAGTGCCGTGTGTGGTTCCCGCGGGCCTGGCCTCTTTACGGGTTATGGCCCTTGCGTGCCTTGAATTA
CTTCCACCTGGCTGCAGTACGTGATTCTTGATCCCGAGCTTCGGGTTGGAAGTGGGTGGGAGAGTTCGAG
GCCTTGCGCTTAAGGAGCCCCTTCGCCTCGTGCTTGAGTTGAGGCCTGGCCTGGGCGCTGGGGCCGCCGC
GTGCGAATCTGGTGGCACCTTCGCGCCTGTCTCGCTGCTTTCGATAAGTCTCTAGCCATTTAAAATTTTT
GATGACCTGCTGCGACGCTTTTTTTCTGGCAAGATAGTCTTGTAAATGCGGGCCAAGATCTGCACACTGG
TATTTCGGTTTTTGGGGCCGCGGGCGGCGACGGGGCCCGTGCGTCCCAGCGCACATGTTCGGCGAGGCGG
GGCCTGCGAGCGCGGCCACCGAGAATCGGACGGGGGTAGTCTCAAGCTGGCCGGCCTGCTCTGGTGCCTG
GCCTCGCGCCGCCGTGTATCGCCCCGCCCTGGGCGGCAAGGCTGGCCCGGTCGGCACCAGTTGCGTGAGC
GGAAAGATGGCCGCTTCCCGGCCCTGCTGCAGGGAGCTCAAAATGGAGGACGCGGCGCTCGGGAGAGCGG
GCGGGTGAGTCACCCACACAAAGGAAAAGGGCCTTTCCGTCCTCAGCCGTCGCTTCATGTGACTCCACGG
AGTACCGGGCGCCGTCCAGGCACCTCGATTAGTTCTCGAGCTTTTGGAGTACGTCGTCTTTAGGTTGGGG
GGAGGGGTTTTATGCGATGGAGTTTCCCCACACTGAGTGGGTGGAGACTGAAGTTAGGCCAGCTTGGCAC
TTGATGTAATTCTCCTTGGAATTTGCCCTTTTTGAGTTTGGATCTTGGTTCATTCTCAAGCCTCAGACAG
TGGTTCAAAGTTTTTTTCTTCCATTTCAGGTGTCGTGAGGCTAGCACCGCCACCATGGCGGAGCCATCTG
TTGAATCTTCAAGTCCAGGAGGTTCAGCAACATCAGATGACCATGAATTTGATCCATCAGCTGACATGCT
GGTTCATGATTTTGATGATGAACGAACATTAGAAGAGGAAGAAATGATGGAAGGAGAAACAAACTTCAGC
TCTGAAATAGAAGATCTTGCAAGGGAAGGCGACATGCCAATTCATGAACTTCTCAGCCTTTATGGTTATG
GTAGTACTGTTCGACTACCTGAAGAAGATGAGGAAGAGGAAGAAGAGGAAGAAGAAGGTGAAGATGATGA
AGATGCTGATAATGATGACAACAGTGGCTGTAGTGGGGAAAATAAAGAGGAGAATATAAAGGATTCATCA
GGTCAGGAGGATGAAACTCAGTCTTCCAATGATGATCCATCACAATCTGTTGCTTCTCAAGATGCCCAGG
AAATAATCCGCCCACGTCGATGTAAATATTTTGATACAAATAGTGAAGTAGAAGAAGAATCTGAAGAAGA
TGAAGATTATATTCCATCAGAAGACTGGAAAAAGGAGATTATGGTGGGCTCCATGTTTCAAGCAGAAATT
CCAGTTGGCATTTGTAGATACAAAGAAAATGAAAAAGTATATGAAAATGATGATCAGCTCCTGTGGGACC
CTGAGTACTTACCAGAAGATAAAGTGATTATATTTCTTAAAGATGCATCTAGAAGAACAGGTGATGAGAA
GGGTGTAGAAGCAATTCCTGAAGGATCTCACATAAAAGACAATGAACAGGCTTTATATGAATTGGTTAAA
TGCAATTTTGATACAGAAGAAGCATTGAGAAGATTAAGATTTAATGTAAAAGCAGCTAGAGAGGAATTAT
CTGTTTGGACAGAGGAAGAGTGTAGAAATTTTGAACAAGGGCTGAAGGCCTATGGAAAGGATTTTCATTT
GATTCAGGCTAATAAAGTCCGAACAAGGTCAGTTGGTGAATGTGTAGCATTCTATTACATGTGGAAAAAA
TCTGAACGTTATGATTTCTTTGCTCAGCAAACACGATTTGGAAAGAAGAAATATAATCTTCATCCTGGTG
TAACGGATTACATGGATCGTCTTCTAGACGAAAGTGAAAGTGCTGCATCTAGTCGAGCACCATCCCCTCC
CCCAACTGCATCAAACAGTAGTAACAGCCAGTCTGAGAAAGAAGATGGCACTGTAAGCACTGCTAATCAA
AATGGAGTGTCATCTAATGGACCAGGTGAAATATTAAACAAAGAGGAAGTAAAAGTTGAAGGGTTACACA
TTAATGGACCAACAGGTGGAAATAAGAAACCACTTCATGCAGATATGGATACTAATGGTTATGAAACAGA
TAACCTTACCACTGACCCAAAACTTGCCCATATGACTGCAAGAAATGAAAATGATTTTGATGAAAAAAGT
GAGAGACCTGCCAAAAGGCGAAGGGTAAACAGCAATGGAAAAGAAAGTCCAGGTTCTTCTGAATTTTTCC
AAGAAGCAGTCTCACATGGGAAATTTGAAGAACTTGAAAACACAGATGACTAGTAATGAACTAGTCCGTA
ACTTGAAAGTATTTCGATTTCTTGGCTTTATATATCTTGTGGAAAGGACGAGTTATCTTTAATGAGGCCT
CCATGACGCGTTAAGTCGACAATCAACCTCTGGATTACAAAATTTGTGAAAGATTGACTGGTATTCTTAA
CTATGTTGCTCCTTTTACGCTATGTGGATACGCTGCTTTAATGCCTTTGTATCATGCTATTGCTTCCCGT
ATGGCTTTCATTTTCTCCTCCTTGTATAAATCCTGGTTGCTGTCTCTTTATGAGGAGTTGTGGCCCGTTG
TCAGGCAACGTGGCGTGGTGTGCACTGTGTTTGCTGACGCAACCCCCACTGGTTGGGGCATTGCCACCAC
CTGTCAGCTCCTTTCCGGGACTTTCGCTTTCCCCCTCCCTATTGCCACGGCGGAACTCATCGCCGCCTGC
CTTGCCCGCTGCTGGACAGGGGCTCGGCTGTTGGGCACTGACAATTCCGTGGTGTTGTCGGGGAAATCAT
CGTCCTTTCCTTGGCTGCTCGCCTGTGTTGCCACCTGGATTCTGCGCGGGACGTCCTTCTGCTACGTCCC
TTCGGCCCTCAATCCAGCGGACCTTCCTTCCCGCGGCCTGCTGCCGGCTCTGCGGCCTCTTCCGCGTCTT
CGCCTTCGCCCTCAGACGAGTCGGATCTCCCTTTGGGCCGCCTCCCCGCGTCGACTTTAAGACCAATGAC
TTACAAGGCAGCTGTAGATCTTAGCCACTTTTTAAAAGAAAAGGGGGGACTGGAAGGGCTAATTCACTCC
CAACGAAGACAAGATCTGCTTTTTGCTTGTACTGGGTCTCTCTGGTTAGACCAGATCTGAGCCTGGGAGC
TCTCTGGCTAACTAGGGAACCCACTGCTTAAGCCTCAATAAAGCTTGCCTTGAGTGCTTCAAGTAGTGTG
TGCCCGTCTGTTGTGTGACTCTGGTAACTAGAGATCCCTCAGACCCTTTTAGTCAGTGTGGAAAATCTCT
AGCAGTACGTATAGTAGTTCATGTCATCTTATTATTCAGTATTTATAACTTGCAAAGAAATGAATATCAG
AGAGTGAGAGGAACTTGTTTATTGCAGCTTATAATGGTTACAAATAAAGCAATAGCATCACAAATTTCAC
AAATAAAGCATTTTTTTCACTGCATTCTAGTTGTGGTTTGTCCAAACTCATCAATGTATCTTATCATGTC
TGGCTCTAGCTATCCCGCCCCTAACTCCGCCCATCCCGCCCCTAACTCCGCCCAGTTCCGCCCATTCTCC
GCCCCATGGCTGACTAATTTTTTTTATTTATGCAGAGGCCGAGGCCGCCTCGGCCTCTGAGCTATTCCAG
AAGTAGTGAGGAGGCTTTTTTGGAGGCCTAGGGACGTACCCAATTCGCCCTATAGTGAGTCGTATTACGC
GCGCTCACTGGCCGTCGTTTTACAACGTCGTGACTGGGAAAACCCTGGCGTTACCCAACTTAATCGCCTT
GCAGCACATCCCCCTTTCGCCAGCTGGCGTAATAGCGAAGAGGCCCGCACCGATCGCCCTTCCCAACAGT
TGCGCAGCCTGAATGGCGAATGGG
[124 nt withheld, positions 7235-7358]
C
[91 nt withheld, positions 7360-7450]
A
[49 nt withheld, positions 7452-7500]
CCTTTGACGTTGGAGTCCACGTTCTTT
[37 nt withheld, positions 7528-7564]
ACCCTATCTCGGTCTATTCTTTTGATTTATAAGGGATTTTGCCGATTTCGGCCTATTGGTTAAAAAATGA
GCTGATTTAACAAAAATTTAACGCGAATTTTAACAAAATATTAACGCTTACAATTTAGGTGGCACTTTTC
GGGGAAATGTGCGCGGAACCCCTATTTGTTTATTTTTCTAAATACATTCAAATATGTATCCGCTCATGAG
ACAATAACCCTGATAAATGCTTCAATAATATTGAAAAAGGAAGAGTATGAGTATTCAACATTTCCGTGTC
GCCCTTATTCCCTTTTTTGCGGCATTTTGCCTTCCTGTTTTTGCTCACCCAGAAACGCTGGTGAAAGTAA
AAGATGCTGAAGATCAGTTGGGTGCACGAGTGGGTTACATCGAACTGGATCTCAACAGCGGTAAGATCCT
TGAGAGTTTTCGCCCCGAAGAACGTTTTCCAATGATGAGCACTTTTAAAGTTCTGCTATGTGGCGCGGTA
TTATCCCGTATTGACGCCGGGCAAGAGCAACTCGGTCGCCGCATACACTATTCTCAGAATGACTTGGTTG
AGTACTCACCAGTCACAGAAAAGCATCTTACGGATGGCATGACAGTAAGAGAATTATGCAGTGCTGCCAT
AACCATGAGTGATAACACTGCGGCCAACTTACTTCTGACAACGATCGGAGGACCGAAGGAGCTAACCGCT
TTTTTGCACAACATGGGGGATCATGTAACTCGCCTTGATCGTTGGGAACCGGAGCTGAATGAAGCCATAC
CAAACGACGAGCGTGACACCACGATGCCTGTAGCAATGGCAACAACGTTGCGCAAACTATTAACTGGCGA
ACTACTTACTCTAGCTTCCCGGCAACAATTAATAGACTGGATGGAGGCGGATAAAGTTGCAGGACCACTT
CTGCGCTCGGCCCTTCCGGCTGGCTGGTTTATTGCTGATAAATCTGGAGCCGGTGAGCGTGGGTCTCGCG
GTATCATTGCAGCACTGGGGCCAGATGGTAAGCCCTCCCGTATCGTAGTTATCTACACGACGGGGAGTCA
GGCAACTATGGATGAACGAAATAGACAGATCGCTGAGATAGGTGCCTCACTGATTAAGCATTGGTAACTG
TCAGACCAAGTTTACTCATATATACTTTAGATTGATTTAAAACTTCATTTTTAATTTAAAAGGATCTAGG
TGAAGATCCTTTTTGATAATCTCATGACCAAAATCCCTTAACGTGAGTTTTCGTTCCACTGAGCGTCAGA
CCCCGTAGAAAAGATCAAAGGATCTTCTTGAGATCCTTTTTTTCTGCGCGTAATCTGCTGCTTGCAAACA
AAAAAACCACCGCTACCAGCGGTGGTTTGTTTGCCGGATCAAGAGCTACCAACTCTTTTTCCGAAGGTAA
CTGGCTTCAGCAGAGCGCAGATACCAAATACTGTTCTTCTAGTGTAGCCGTAGTTAGGCCACCACTTCAA
GAACTCTGTAGCACCGCCTACATACCTCGCTCTGCTAATCCTGTTACCAGTGGCTGCTGCCAGTGGCGAT
AAGTCGTGTCTTACCGGGTTGGACTCAAGACGATAGTTACCGGATAAGGCGCAGCGGTCGGGCTGAACGG
GGGGTTCGTGCACACAGCCCAGCTTGGAGCGAACGACCTACACCGAACTGAGATACCTACAGCGTGAGCT
ATGAGAAAGCGCCACGCTTCCCGAAGGGAGAAAGGCGGACAGGTATCCGGTAAGCGGCAGGGTCGGAACA
GGAGAGCGCACGAGGGAGCTTCCAGGGGGAAACGCCTGGTATCTTTATAGTCCTGTCGGGTTTCGCCACC
TCTGACTTGAGCGTCGATTTTTGTGATGCTCGTCAGGGGGGCGGAGCCTATGGAAAAACGCCAGCAACGC
GGCCTTTTTACGGTTCCTGGCCTTTTGCTGGCCTTTTGCTCACATGTTCTTTCCTGCGTTATCCCCTGAT
TCTGTGGATAACCGTATTACCGCCTTTGAGTGAGCTGATACCGCTCGCCGCAGCCGAACGACCGAGCGCA
GCGAGTCAGTGAGCGAGGAAGCGGAAGAGCGCCCAATACGCAAACCGCCTCTCCCCGCGCGTTGGCCGAT
TCATTAATGCAGCTGGCACGACAGGTTTCCCGACTGGAAAGCGGGCAGTGAGCGCAACGCAATTAATGTG
AGTTAGCTCACTCATTAGGCACCCCAGGCTTTACACTTTATGCTTCCGGCTCGTATGTTGTGTGGAATTG
TGAGCGGATAACAATTTCACACAGGAAACAGCTATGACCATGATTACGCCAAGCGCGCAATTAACCCTCA
CTAAAGGGAACAAAAGCTGGAGCTGCAAGC
