>Addgene plasmid #143169 | TFORF1945 | depositor partial sequence | sequence record 281645 | Insert
ACCGCCACCATGGCGGAGCCATCTGTTGAATCTTCAAGTCCAGGAGGTTCAGCAACATCAGATGACCATG
AATTTGATCCATCAGCTGACATGCTGGTTCATGATTTTGATGATGAACGAACATTAGAAGAGGAAGAAAT
GATGGAAGGAGAAACAAACTTCAGCTCTGAAATAGAAGATCTTGCAAGGGAAGGCGACATGCCAATTCAT
GAACTTCTCAGCCTTTATGGTTATGGTAGTACTGTTCGACTACCTGAAGAAGATGAGGAAGAGGAAGAAG
AGGAAGAAGAAGGTGAAGATGATGAAGATGCTGATAATGATGACAACAGTGGCTGTAGTGGGGAAAATAA
AGAGGAGAATATAAAGGATTCATCAGGTCAGGAGGATGAAACTCAGTCTTCCAATGATGATCCATCACAA
TCTGTTGCTTCTCAAGATGCCCAGGAAATAATCCGCCCACGTCGATGTAAATATTTTGATACAAATAGTG
AAGTAGAAGAAGAATCTGAAGAAGATGAAGATTATATTCCATCAGAAGACTGGAAAAAGGAGATTATGGT
GGGCTCCATGTTTCAAGCAGAAATTCCAGTTGGCATTTGTAGATACAAAGAAAATGAAAAAGTATATGAA
AATGATGATCAGCTCCTGTGGGACCCTGAGTACTTACCAGAAGATAAAGTGATTATATTTCTTAAAGATG
CATCTAGAAGAACAGGTGATGAGAAGGGTGTAGAAGCAATTCCTGAAGGATCTCACATAAAAGACAATGA
ACAGGCTTTATATGAATTGGTTAAATGCAATTTTGATACAGAAGAAGCATTGAGAAGATTAAGATTTAAT
GTAAAAGCAGCTAGAGAGGAATTATCTGTTTGGACAGAGGAAGAGTGTAGAAATTTTGAACAAGGGCTGA
AGGCCTATGGAAAGGATTTTCATTTGATTCAGGCTAATAAAGTCCGAACAAGGTCAGTTGGTGAATGTGT
AGCATTCTATTACATGTGGAAAAAATCTGAACGTTATGATTTCTTTGCTCAGCAAACACGATTTGGAAAG
AAGAAATATAATCTTCATCCTGGTGTAACGGATTACATGGATCGTCTTCTAGACGAAAGTGAAAGTGCTG
CATCTAGTCGAGCACCATCCCCTCCCCCAACTGCATCAAACAGTAGTAACAGCCAGTCTGAGAAAGAAGA
TGGCACTGTAAGCACTGCTAATCAAAATGGAGTGTCATCTAATGGACCAGGTGAAATATTAAACAAAGAG
GAAGTAAAAGTTGAAGGGTTACACATTAATGGACCAACAGGTGGAAATAAGAAACCACTTCATGCAGATA
TGGATACTAATGGTTATGAAACAGATAACCTTACCACTGACCCAAAACTTGCCCATATGACTGCAAGAAA
TGAAAATGATTTTGATGAAAAAAGTGAGAGACCTGCCAAAAGGCGAAGGGTAAACAGCAATGGAAAAGAA
AGTCCAGGTTCTTCTGAATTTTTCCAAGAAGCAGTCTCACATGGGAAATTTGAAGAACTTGAAAACACAG
ATGACTAGTAATGAACTAGTCCGTAACTTGAAAGTATTTCGATTTCTTGGCTTTATATATCTTGTGGAAA
GGACGAGTTATCTTTAATGAGGCCTCCATG
