>Addgene plasmid #143169 | TFORF1945 | depositor partial sequence | sequence record 281646 | Barcode
GTTATCTTTAATGAGGCCTCCATG
